LOCUS       Exported 5575 bp ds-DNA circular SYN 19-DEC-2018
DEFINITION  synthetic circular DNA
ACCESSION   .
VERSION     .
KEYWORDS    .
SOURCE      synthetic DNA construct
  ORGANISM  synthetic DNA construct
REFERENCE   1 (bases 1 to 5575)
  AUTHORS   .
  TITLE     Direct Submission
  JOURNAL   Exported Jan 17, 2019 from SnapGene Viewer 4.2.11
            http://www.snapgene.com
FEATURES             Location/Qualifiers
     source          1..5575
                     /organism="synthetic DNA construct"
                     /note="/dnas_title=JL202_pDEST_MVP_mCherry"
     promoter        30..128
                     /note="bla promoter"
     gene            129..989
                     /label=Ampicillin
                     /note="Ampicillin"
     rep_origin      1134..1807
                     /label=pUC origin
                     /note="pUC origin"
     misc_feature    1925..1942
                     /label=nonstandard type: PCR_primer
                     /note="M13F(-21)"
     misc_feature    1989..2007
                     /label=nonstandard type: PCR_primer
                     /note="JH637"
                     /note="sequencing primer"
     misc_recomb     2008..2132
                     /label=attR1
                     /note="attR1"
     misc_feature    complement(2167..2189)
                     /label=nonstandard type: PCR_primer
                     /note="JH43"
                     /note="Invitrogen Primer 1"
                     /note="sequencing primer"
     gene            2241..2900
                     /label=Chlor
                     /note="Chlor"
                     /note="Chloramphenicol resistance gene"
     gene            3242..3547
                     /label=ccdB
                     /note="ccdB"
                     /note="ccdB gene"
     misc_feature    3448..3470
                     /label=nonstandard type: PCR_primer
                     /note="JH44"
                     /note="Invitrogen Primer 2"
                     /note="sequencing primer"
     misc_recomb     3588..3712
                     /label=attR2
                     /note="attR2"
     misc_feature    complement(3745..3763)
                     /label=nonstandard type: PCR_primer
                     /note="JH638"
                     /note="sequencing primer"
     promoter        3764..4072
                     /note="SV40 early promoter and origin"
     misc_feature    3993..4012
                     /label=nonstandard type: PCR_primer
                     /note="JH619"
                     /note="sequencing primer"
     promoter        4127..4193
                     /note="EM7 promoter"
     gene            4194..4904
                     /label=mCherry
                     /note="mCherry"
     polyA_signal    4933..5204
                     /label=TK Poly A signal
                     /note="TK Poly A signal"
     misc_feature    complement(5336..5353)
                     /label=nonstandard type: PCR_primer
                     /note="JH618"
                     /note="sequencing primer"
     misc_feature    complement(5389..5406)
                     /label=nonstandard type: PCR_primer
                     /note="JH622"
                     /note="sequencing primer"
ORIGIN
        1 gtggcacttt tcggggaaat gtgcgcggaa cccctatttg tttatttttc taaatacatt
       61 caaatatgta tccgctcatg agacaataac cctgataaat gcttcaataa tattgaaaaa
      121 ggaagagtat gagtattcaa catttccgtg tcgcccttat tccctttttt gcggcatttt
      181 gccttcctgt ttttgctcac ccagaaacgc tggtgaaagt aaaagatgct gaagatcagt
      241 tgggtgcacg agtgggttac atcgaactgg atctcaacag cggtaagatc cttgagagtt
      301 ttcgccccga agaacgtttt ccaatgatga gcacttttaa agttctgcta tgtggcgcgg
      361 tattatcccg tattgacgcc gggcaagagc aactcggtcg ccgcatacac tattctcaga
      421 atgacttggt tgagtactca ccagtcacag aaaagcatct tacggatggc atgacagtaa
      481 gagaattatg cagtgctgcc ataaccatga gtgataacac tgcggccaac ttacttctga
      541 caacgatcgg aggaccgaag gagctaaccg cttttttgca caacatgggg gatcatgtaa
      601 ctcgccttga tcgttgggaa ccggagctga atgaagccat accaaacgac gagcgtgaca
      661 ccacgatgcc tgtagcaatg gcaacaacgt tgcgcaaact attaactggc gaactactta
      721 ctctagcttc ccggcaacaa ttaatagact ggatggaggc ggataaagtt gcaggaccac
      781 ttctgcgctc ggcccttccg gctggctggt ttattgctga taaatctgga gccggtgagc
      841 gtgggtctcg cggtatcatt gcagcactgg ggccagatgg taagccctcc cgtatcgtag
      901 ttatctacac gacggggagt caggcaacta tggatgaacg aaatagacag atcgctgaga
      961 taggtgcctc actgattaag cattggtaac tgtcagacca agtttactca tatatacttt
     1021 agattgattt aaaacttcat ttttaattta aaaggatcta ggtgaagatc ctttttgata
     1081 atctcatgac caaaatccct taacgtgagt tttcgttcca ctgagcgtca gaccccgtag
     1141 aaaagatcaa aggatcttct tgagatcctt tttttctgcg cgtaatctgc tgcttgcaaa
     1201 caaaaaaacc accgctacca gcggtggttt gtttgccgga tcaagagcta ccaactcttt
     1261 ttccgaaggt aactggcttc agcagagcgc agataccaaa tactgtcctt ctagtgtagc
     1321 cgtagttagg ccaccacttc aagaactctg tagcaccgcc tacatacctc gctctgctaa
     1381 tcctgttacc agtggctgct gccagtggcg ataagtcgtg tcttaccggg ttggactcaa
     1441 gacgatagtt accggataag gcgcagcggt cgggctgaac ggggggttcg tgcacacagc
     1501 ccagcttgga gcgaacgacc tacaccgaac tgagatacct acagcgtgag ctatgagaaa
     1561 gcgccacgct tcccgaaggg agaaaggcgg acaggtatcc ggtaagcggc agggtcggaa
     1621 caggagagcg cacgagggag cttccagggg gaaacgcctg gtatctttat agtcctgtcg
     1681 ggtttcgcca cctctgactt gagcgtcgat ttttgtgatg ctcgtcaggg gggcggagcc
     1741 tatggaaaaa cgccagcaac gcggcctttt tacggttcct ggccttttgc tggccttttg
     1801 ctcacatgtt ctttcctgcg ttatcccctg attctgtgga taaccgtatt accgcctttg
     1861 agtgagctga taccgctcgc cgcagccgaa cgaccgagcg cagcgagtca gtgagcgagg
     1921 aagctgtaaa acgacggcca gtagctccac cgcggtggcg gccgctctag aactagtgga
     1981 tcccccgggc tgcaggaatt cgatatcaca agtttgtaca aaaaagctga acgagaaacg
     2041 taaaatgata taaatatcaa tatattaaat tagattttgc ataaaaaaca gactacataa
     2101 tactgtaaaa cacaacatat ccagtcacta tggcggccgc attaggcacc ccaggcttta
     2161 cactttatgc ttccggctcg tataatgtgt ggattttgag ttaggatccg tcgagatttt
     2221 caggagctaa ggaagctaaa atggagaaaa aaatcactgg atataccacc gttgatatat
     2281 cccaatggca tcgtaaagaa cattttgagg catttcagtc agttgctcaa tgtacctata
     2341 accagaccgt tcagctggat attacggcct ttttaaagac cgtaaagaaa aataagcaca
     2401 agttttatcc ggcctttatt cacattcttg cccgcctgat gaatgctcat ccggaattcc
     2461 gtatggcaat gaaagacggt gagctggtga tatgggatag tgttcaccct tgttacaccg
     2521 ttttccatga gcaaactgaa acgttttcat cgctctggag tgaataccac gacgatttcc
     2581 ggcagtttct acacatatat tcgcaagatg tggcgtgtta cggtgaaaac ctggcctatt
     2641 tccctaaagg gtttattgag aatatgtttt tcgtctcagc caatccctgg gtgagtttca
     2701 ccagttttga tttaaacgtg gccaatatgg acaacttctt cgcccccgtt ttcaccatgg
     2761 gcaaatatta tacgcaaggc gacaaggtgc tgatgccgct ggcgattcag gttcatcatg
     2821 ccgtttgtga tggcttccat gtcggcagaa tgcttaatga attacaacag tactgcgatg
     2881 agtggcaggg cggggcgtaa acgcgtggat ccggcttact aaaagccaga taacagtatg
     2941 cgtatttgcg cgctgatttt tgcggtataa gaatatatac tgatatgtat acccgaagta
     3001 tgtcaaaaag aggtatgcta tgaagcagcg tattacagtg acagttgaca gcgacagcta
     3061 tcagttgctc aaggcatata tgatgtcaat atctccggtc tggtaagcac aaccatgcag
     3121 aatgaagccc gtcgtctgcg tgccgaacgc tggaaagcgg aaaatcagga agggatggct
     3181 gaggtcgccc ggtttattga aatgaacggc tcttttgctg acgagaacag gggctggtga
     3241 aatgcagttt aaggtttaca cctataaaag agagagccgt tatcgtctgt ttgtggatgt
     3301 acagagtgat attattgaca cgcccgggcg acggatggtg atccccctgg ccagtgcacg
     3361 tctgctgtca gataaagtct cccgtgaact ttacccggtg gtgcatatcg gggatgaaag
     3421 ctggcgcatg atgaccaccg atatggccag tgtgccggtc tccgttatcg gggaagaagt
     3481 ggctgatctc agccaccgcg aaaatgacat caaaaacgcc attaacctga tgttctgggg
     3541 aatataaatg tcaggctccc ttatacacag ccagtctgca ggtcgaccat agtgactgga
     3601 tatgttgtgt tttacagtat tatgtagtct gttttttatg caaaatctaa tttaatatat
     3661 tgatatttat atcattttac gtttctcgtt cagctttctt gtacaaagtg gtgatatcaa
     3721 gcttatcgat accgtcgacc tcgacatggt catagctgtt gacggtgtgg aaagtcccca
     3781 ggctccccag caggcagaag tatgcaaagc atgcatctca attagtcagc aaccaggtgt
     3841 ggaaagtccc caggctcccc agcaggcaga agtatgcaaa gcatgcatct caattagtca
     3901 gcaaccatag tcccgcccct aactccgccc atcccgcccc taactccgcc cagttccgcc
     3961 cattctccgc cccatggctg actaattttt tttatttatg cagaggccga ggccgcctct
     4021 gcctctgagc tattccagaa gtagtgagga ggcttttttg gaggcctagg cttttgcaaa
     4081 aagctcccgg gagcttgtat atccattttc ggatctgatc agcacgtgtt gacaattaat
     4141 catcggcata gtatatcggc atagtataat acgacaaggt gaggaactaa accatggtga
     4201 gcaagggcga ggaggataac atggccatca tcaaggagtt catgcgcttc aaggtgcaca
     4261 tggagggctc cgtgaacggc cacgagttcg agatcgaggg cgagggcgag ggccgcccct
     4321 acgagggcac ccagaccgcc aagctgaagg tgaccaaggg tggccccctg cccttcgcct
     4381 gggacatcct gtcccctcag ttcatgtacg gctccaaggc ctacgtgaag caccccgccg
     4441 acatccccga ctacttgaag ctgtccttcc ccgagggctt caagtgggag cgcgtgatga
     4501 acttcgagga cggcggcgtg gtgaccgtga cccaggactc ctccctgcag gacggcgagt
     4561 tcatctacaa ggtgaagctg cgcggcacca acttcccctc cgacggcccc gtaatgcaga
     4621 agaagaccat gggctgggag gcctcctccg agcggatgta ccccgaggac ggcgccctga
     4681 agggcgagat caagcagagg ctgaagctga aggacggcgg ccactacgac gctgaggtca
     4741 agaccaccta caaggccaag aagcccgtgc agctgcccgg cgcctacaac gtcaacatca
     4801 agttggacat cacctcccac aacgaggact acaccatcgt ggaacagtac gaacgcgccg
     4861 agggccgcca ctccaccggc ggcatggacg agctgtacaa gtaaaccgta ccggttagta
     4921 atgagtttaa acgggggagg ctaactgaaa cacggaagga gacaataccg gaaggaaccc
     4981 gcgctatgac ggcaataaaa agacagaata aaacgcacgg gtgttgggtc gtttgttcat
     5041 aaacgcgggg ttcggtccca gggctggcac tctgtcgata ccccaccgag accccattgg
     5101 ggccaatacg cccgcgtttc ttccttttcc ccaccccacc ccccaagttc gggtgaaggc
     5161 ccagggctcg cagccaacgt cggggcggca ggccctgcca tagcagatcc ggttaaatca
     5221 aaagaataga ccgagatagg gtnnnnnnnn nnnnnnnnnn nnnnnnnnnn nnnnnnnnna
     5281 aagaacgtgg actccaacgt caaaggnnnn nnnnnnnnnn nnnnnnnnnn nnnnnnnnnn
     5341 nnnnnnnnnn nnnnntnnnn nnnnnnnnnn nnnnnnnnnn nnnnnnnnnn nnnnnnnnnn
     5401 nnnnnnnnnn nnnnnnnnnn nnnnnnnnnn nnnnnnnnnn nnnnnnngnn nnnnnnnnnn
     5461 nnnnnnnnnn nnnnnnnnnn nnnnnnnnnn nnnnnnnnnn nnnnnnnnnn nnnnnnnnnn
     5521 nnnnnnnnnn nnnnnnnnnn nnnnnnnnnn nnnnnnnnnn nnnnnnnnnn nncag
//
