>Addgene plasmid #121853 | JL202: pMVP/mCherry-DEST | addgene full sequence | sequence record 237468 | Addgene NGS Result
GTGGCACTTTTCGGGGAAATGTGCGCGGAACCCCTATTTGTTTATTTTTCTAAATACATTCAAATATGTA
TCCGCTCATGAGACAATAACCCTGATAAATGCTTCAATAATATTGAAAAAGGAAGAGTATGAGTATTCAA
CATTTCCGTGTCGCCCTTATTCCCTTTTTTGCGGCATTTTGCCTTCCTGTTTTTGCTCACCCAGAAACGC
TGGTGAAAGTAAAAGATGCTGAAGATCAGTTGGGTGCACGAGTGGGTTACATCGAACTGGATCTCAACAG
CGGTAAGATCCTTGAGAGTTTTCGCCCCGAAGAACGTTTTCCAATGATGAGCACTTTTAAAGTTCTGCTA
TGTGGCGCGGTATTATCCCGTATTGACGCCGGGCAAGAGCAACTCGGTCGCCGCATACACTATTCTCAGA
ATGACTTGGTTGAGTACTCACCAGTCACAGAAAAGCATCTTACGGATGGCATGACAGTAAGAGAATTATG
CAGTGCTGCCATAACCATGAGTGATAACACTGCGGCCAACTTACTTCTGACAACGATCGGAGGACCGAAG
GAGCTAACCGCTTTTTTGCACAACATGGGGGATCATGTAACTCGCCTTGATCGTTGGGAACCGGAGCTGA
ATGAAGCCATACCAAACGACGAGCGTGACACCACGATGCCTGTAGCAATGGCAACAACGTTGCGCAAACT
ATTAACTGGCGAACTACTTACTCTAGCTTCCCGGCAACAATTAATAGACTGGATGGAGGCGGATAAAGTT
GCAGGACCACTTCTGCGCTCGGCCCTTCCGGCTGGCTGGTTTATTGCTGATAAATCTGGAGCCGGTGAGC
GTGGGTCTCGCGGTATCATTGCAGCACTGGGGCCAGATGGTAAGCCCTCCCGTATCGTAGTTATCTACAC
GACGGGGAGTCAGGCAACTATGGATGAACGAAATAGACAGATCGCTGAGATAGGTGCCTCACTGATTAAG
CATTGGTAACTGTCAGACCAAGTTTACTCATATATACTTTAGATTGATTTAAAACTTCATTTTTAATTTA
AAAGGATCTAGGTGAAGATCCTTTTTGATAATCTCATGACCAAAATCCCTTAACGTGAGTTTTCGTTCCA
CTGAGCGTCAGACCCCGTAGAAAAGATCAAAGGATCTTCTTGAGATCCTTTTTTTCTGCGCGTAATCTGC
TGCTTGCAAACAAAAAAACCACCGCTACCAGCGGTGGTTTGTTTGCCGGATCAAGAGCTACCAACTCTTT
TTCCGAAGGTAACTGGCTTCAGCAGAGCGCAGATACCAAATACTGTTCTTCTAGTGTAGCCGTAGTTAGG
CCACCACTTCAAGAACTCTGTAGCACCGCCTACATACCTCGCTCTGCTAATCCTGTTACCAGTGGCTGCT
GCCAGTGGCGATAAGTCGTGTCTTACCGGGTTGGACTCAAGACGATAGTTACCGGATAAGGCGCAGCGGT
CGGGCTGAACGGGGGGTTCGTGCACACAGCCCAGCTTGGAGCGAACGACCTACACCGAACTGAGATACCT
ACAGCGTGAGCTATGAGAAAGCGCCACGCTTCCCGAAGGGAGAAAGGCGGACAGGTATCCGGTAAGCGGC
AGGGTCGGAACAGGAGAGCGCACGAGGGAGCTTCCAGGGGGAAACGCCTGGTATCTTTATAGTCCTGTCG
GGTTTCGCCACCTCTGACTTGAGCGTCGATTTTTGTGATGCTCGTCAGGGGGGCGGAGCCTATGGAAAAA
CGCCAGCAACGCGGCCTTTTTACGGTTCCTGGCCTTTTGCTGGCCTTTTGCTCACATGTTCTTTCCTGCG
TTATCCCCTGATTCTGTGGATAACCGTATTACCGCCTTTGAGTGAGCTGATACCGCTCGCCGCAGCCGAA
CGACCGAGCGCAGCGAGTCAGTGAGCGAGGAAGCTGTAAAACGACGGCCAGTAGCTCCACCGCGGTGGCG
GCCGCTCTAGAACTAGTGGATCCCCCGGGCTGCAGGAATTCGATATCACAAGTTTGTACAAAAAAGCTGA
ACGAGAAACGTAAAATGATATAAATATCAATATATTAAATTAGATTTTGCATAAAAAACAGACTACATAA
TACTGTAAAACACAACATATCCAGTCACTATGGCGGCCGCATTAGGCACCCCAGGCTTTACACTTTATGC
TTCCGGCTCGTATAATGTGTGGATTTTGAGTTAGGATCCGTCGAGATTTTCAGGAGCTAAGGAAGCTAAA
ATGGAGAAAAAAATCACTGGATATACCACCGTTGATATATCCCAATGGCATCGTAAAGAACATTTTGAGG
CATTTCAGTCAGTTGCTCAATGTACCTATAACCAGACCGTTCAGCTGGATATTACGGCCTTTTTAAAGAC
CGTAAAGAAAAATAAGCACAAGTTTTATCCGGCCTTTATTCACATTCTTGCCCGCCTGATGAATGCTCAT
CCGGAATTCCGTATGGCAATGAAAGACGGTGAGCTGGTGATATGGGATAGTGTTCACCCTTGTTACACCG
TTTTCCATGAGCAAACTGAAACGTTTTCATCGCTCTGGAGTGAATACCACGACGATTTCCGGCAGTTTCT
ACACATATATTCGCAAGATGTGGCGTGTTACGGTGAAAACCTGGCCTATTTCCCTAAAGGGTTTATTGAG
AATATGTTTTTCGTCTCAGCCAATCCCTGGGTGAGTTTCACCAGTTTTGATTTAAACGTGGCCAATATGG
ACAACTTCTTCGCCCCCGTTTTCACCATGGGCAAATATTATACGCAAGGCGACAAGGTGCTGATGCCGCT
GGCGATTCAGGTTCATCATGCCGTTTGTGATGGCTTCCATGTCGGCAGAATGCTTAATGAATTACAACAG
TACTGCGATGAGTGGCAGGGCGGGGCGTAAACGCGTGGATCCGGCTTACTAAAAGCCAGATAACAGTATG
CGTATTTGCGCGCTGATTTTTGCGGTATAAGAATATATACTGATATGTATACCCGAAGTATGTCAAAAAG
AGGTATGCTATGAAGCAGCGTATTACAGTGACAGTTGACAGCGACAGCTATCAGTTGCTCAAGGCATATA
TGATGTCAATATCTCCGGTCTGGTAAGCACAACCATGCAGAATGAAGCCCGTCGTCTGCGTGCCGAACGC
TGGAAAGCGGAAAATCAGGAAGGGATGGCTGAGGTCGCCCGGTTTATTGAAATGAACGGCTCTTTTGCTG
ACGAGAACAGGGGCTGGTGAAATGCAGTTTAAGGTTTACACCTATAAAAGAGAGAGCCGTTATCGTCTGT
TTGTGGATGTACAGAGTGATATTATTGACACGCCCGGGCGACGGATGGTGATCCCCCTGGCCAGTGCACG
TCTGCTGTCAGATAAAGTCTCCCGTGAACTTTACCCGGTGGTGCATATCGGGGATGAAAGCTGGCGCATG
ATGACCACCGATATGGCCAGTGTGCCGGTCTCCGTTATCGGGGAAGAAGTGGCTGATCTCAGCCACCGCG
AAAATGACATCAAAAACGCCATTAACCTGATGCTCTGGGGAATATAAATGTCAGGCTCCCTTATACACAG
CCAGTCTGCAGGTCGACCATAGTGACTGGATATGTTGTGTTTTACAGTATTATGTAGTCTGTTTTTTATG
CAAAATCTAATTTAATATATTGATATTTATATCATTTTACGTTTCTCGTTCAGCTTTCTTGTACAAAGTG
GTGATATCAAGCTTATCGATACCGTCGACCTCGACATGGTCATAGCTGTTGACGGTGTGGAAAGTCCCCA
GGCTCCCCAGCAGGCAGAAGTATGCAAAGCATGCATCTCAATTAGTCAGCAACCAGGTGTGGAAAGTCCC
CAGGCTCCCCAGCAGGCAGAAGTATGCAAAGCATGCATCTCAATTAGTCAGCAACCATAGTCCCGCCCCT
AACTCCGCCCATCCCGCCCCTAACTCCGCCCAGTTCCGCCCATTCTCCGCCCCATGGCTGACTAATTTTT
TTTATTTATGCAGAGGCCGAGGCCGCCTCTGCCTCTGAGCTATTCCAGAAGTAGTGAGGAGGCTTTTTTG
GAGGCCTAGGCTTTTGCAAAAAGCTCCCGGGAGCTTGTATATCCATTTTCGGATCTGATCAGCACGTGTT
GACAATTAATCATCGGCATAGTATATCGGCATAGTATAATACGACAAGGTGAGGAACTAAACCATGGTGA
GCAAGGGCGAGGAGGATAACATGGCCATCATCAAGGAGTTCATGCGCTTCAAGGTGCACATGGAGGGCTC
CGTGAACGGCCACGAGTTCGAGATCGAGGGCGAGGGCGAGGGCCGCCCCTACGAGGGCACCCAGACCGCC
AAGCTGAAGGTGACCAAGGGTGGCCCCCTGCCCTTCGCCTGGGACATCCTGTCCCCTCAGTTCATGTACG
GCTCCAAGGCCTACGTGAAGCACCCCGCCGACATCCCCGACTACTTGAAGCTGTCCTTCCCCGAGGGCTT
CAAGTGGGAGCGCGTGATGAACTTCGAGGACGGCGGCGTGGTGACCGTGACCCAGGACTCCTCCCTGCAG
GACGGCGAGTTCATCTACAAGGTGAAGCTGCGCGGCACCAACTTCCCCTCCGACGGCCCCGTAATGCAGA
AGAAGACCATGGGCTGGGAGGCCTCCTCCGAGCGGATGTACCCCGAGGACGGCGCCCTGAAGGGCGAGAT
CAAGCAGAGGCTGAAGCTGAAGGACGGCGGCCACTACGACGCTGAGGTCAAGACCACCTACAAGGCCAAG
AAGCCCGTGCAGCTGCCCGGCGCCTACAACGTCAACATCAAGTTGGACATCACCTCCCACAACGAGGACT
ACACCATCGTGGAACAGTACGAACGCGCCGAGGGCCGCCACTCCACCGGCGGCATGGACGAGCTGTACAA
GTAAACCGTACCGGTTAGTAATGAGTTTAAACGGGGGAGGCTAACTGAAACACGGAAGGAGACAATACCG
GAAGGAACCCGCGCTATGACGGCAATAAAAAGACAGAATAAAACGCACGGGTGTTGGGTCGTTTGTTCAT
AAACGCGGGGTTCGGTCCCAGGGCTGGCACTCTGTCGATACCCCACCGAGACCCCATTGGGGCCAATACG
CCCGCGTTTCTTCCTTTTCCCCACCCCACCCCCCAAGTTCGGGTGAAGGCCCAGGGCTCGCAGCCAACGT
CGGGGCGGCAGGCCCTGCCATAGCAGATCCGGTTAAATCAAAAGAATAGACCGAGATAGGGT
[37 nt withheld, positions 5243-5279]
AAAGAACGTGGACTCCAACGTCAAAGG
[49 nt withheld, positions 5307-5355]
T
[91 nt withheld, positions 5357-5447]
G
[124 nt withheld, positions 5449-5572]
CAG
Features (pLannotate 1.2.2; 19 found; start..end, strand, type, name):
     24..128     +  promoter       AmpR promoter: bla
    129..989     +  CDS            AmpR: β-lactamase; bla; confers resistance to ampicillin, carbenicillin, and related antibiotics
   1160..1748    +  rep_origin     ori: high-copy-number ColE1/pMB1/pBR322/pUC origin of replication
   1925..1942    -  CDS            lacZα (fragment): LacZα fragment of β-galactosidase; lacZ fragment
   1943..2008    +  misc_feature   MCS (fragment): pBluescript multiple cloning site
   2008..2132    +  protein_bind   attR1: mutant version of attR; recombination site for the Gateway® LR reaction LR Clonase™
   2157..2187    +  promoter       lac UV5 promoter: E. coli lac promoter with an "up" mutation
   2211..2240    +  promoter       cat promoter (fragment): promoter of the E. coli cat gene encoding chloramphenicol acetyltransferase
   2241..2900    +  CDS            CmR: chloramphenicol acetyltransferase; cat; confers resistance to chloramphenicol
   3079..3237    +  CDS            ccdA (fragment): CCDA_ECO57 - Also known as H, letA. Experimental evidence at protein level: Swiss-Prot protein existence level 1. Antitoxin component of a type II toxin-antitoxin (TA) system which inhibits the post-segregational killing (PSK) of plasmid-free cells, also referred to as a plasmid addiction system. Binds to and blocks the activity of CcdB; will also remove bound CcdB protein from the CcdB-GyrA complex by forming a CcdA-CcdB complex, a process termed rejuvenation. Functions as a transcriptional corepressor for the ccdAB operon, repression also requires CcdB (By similarity). From Escherichia coli
   3242..3547    +  CDS            ccdB: CcdB, a bacterial toxin that poisons DNA gyrase; ccdB; Plasmids containing the ccdB gene cannot be propagated in standard E. coli strains.
   3588..3712    -  protein_bind   attR2: mutant version of attR; recombination site for the Gateway® LR reaction LR Clonase™
   3713..3744    +  misc_feature   MCS (fragment): pBluescript multiple cloning site
   3764..4080    +  promoter       SV40 promoter: SV40 enhancer and early promoter
   4128..4175    +  promoter       EM7 promoter: synthetic bacterial promoter&nbsp
   4194..4901    +  CDS            mCherry: mCherry is a basic (constitutively fluorescent) red fluorescent protein published in 2004, derived from Discosoma sp.. It is reported to be a very rapidly-maturing monomer with low acid sensitivity.
   4990..5038    +  polyA_signal   HSV TK poly(A) signal: herpes simplex virus thymidine kinase polyadenylation signal (Cole and Stacy, 1985)
   5129..5145    -  polyA_signal   bGH poly(A) signal (fragment): bovine growth hormone polyadenylation signal
   5214..5572    -  rep_origin     f1 ori (sequence partly withheld): f1 bacteriophage origin of replication; arrow indicates direction of (+) strand synthesis
