[The description below was written by a language model from this plasmid's Addgene catalogue record, the feature table of its GenBank file and pLannotate feature annotations shown in this document.]
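Description:
JL202: pMVP/mCherry-DEST is an empty Gateway destination vector from the pMVP modular cloning platform, intended for building mammalian expression plasmids. It is a 5,575 bp high-copy plasmid built on the JK104 backbone, carrying a pUC-type origin, an ampicillin resistance gene under its native bla promoter, and an f1 phage origin detected by automated annotation. Because it also carries the ccdB toxin gene, it must be maintained in a ccdB-tolerant E. coli strain, with selection on both ampicillin and chloramphenicol.

The recorded insert is the standard Gateway selection cassette: attR1 and attR2 recombination sites flanking a chloramphenicol acetyltransferase gene and ccdB, introduced by Gibson assembly. In an LR recombination reaction the cassette is exchanged for DNA supplied by entry clones. Loss of ccdB then allows recombinant plasmids to grow in ordinary strains, while unrecombined vector is counterselected. Notably, no mammalian promoter or polyadenylation signal is annotated directly flanking the att sites, so these regulatory parts presumably arrive with the recombined entry modules, consistent with its description as an empty expression backbone.

Downstream of attR2 sits an independent marker cassette in which the SV40 early promoter and origin, followed by the bacterial EM7 promoter, drive mCherry, terminated by an HSV thymidine kinase poly(A) signal. This tandem promoter arrangement permits red fluorescence in both mammalian cells and bacteria, and mCherry serves as the listed selectable marker, letting transfected cells be identified or sorted by fluorescence rather than by drug selection. Several sequencing primer sites flank the recombination region and marker cassette.
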