Addgene plasmid #121853: JL202: pMVP/mCherry-DEST
Purpose: (Empty Backbone) pMVP destination vector, empty expression vector backbone w/ mCherry selection cassette
Depositing lab: Christopher Newgard. Depositing organization: Duke University. Publication: Creation of versatile cloning platforms for transgene expression and dCas9-based epigenome editing. Haldeman JM, Conway AE, Arlotto ME, Slentz DH, Muoio DM, Becker TC, Newgard CB. Nucleic Acids Res. 2018 Dec 27. pii: 5264291. doi: 10.1093/nar/gky1286. PubMed 30590691.
Backbone
  Vector backbone: JK104
  Backbone manufacturer: Newgard Lab
  Backbone size (bp): 4120
  Vector type: Mammalian Expression ; pMVP Gateway Destination Vector
  Selectable markers: mCherry
Growth in bacteria
  Bacterial resistance: Chloramphenicol and Ampicillin, 25 & 100 μg/mL
  Growth temperature: 37°C
  Growth strain: ccdB Survival
  Copy number: High Copy
Gene/Insert
  Gene/Insert name: Gateway selection cassette (ccdb gene + Chlor resistance gene)
  Species: Synthetic
  Insert size (bp): 1455
  Cloning method: Gibson Cloning
Terms and licenses: Academic/Nonprofit Terms; Industry Terms: Not Available to Industry
How to cite: JL202: pMVP/mCherry-DEST was a gift from Christopher Newgard (Addgene plasmid # 121853 ; http://n2t.net/addgene:121853 ; RRID:Addgene_121853)
